>Addgene plasmid #103743 | LSB-hsa-miR-876-5p | depositor full sequence | sequence record 196534 | Full Sequence
AATTGAGGGGATAACGCAGGAAAGAACATGTGAGCAAAAGGCCAGCAAAAGGCCAGGAACCGTAAAAAGG
CCGCGTTGCTGGCGTTTTTCCATAGGCTCCGCCCCCCTGACGAGCATCACAAAAATCGACGCTCAAGTCA
GAGGTGGCGAAACCCGACAGGACTATAAAGATACCAGGCGTTTCCCCCTGGAAGCTCCCTCGTGCGCTCT
CCTGTTCCGACCCTGCCGCTTACCGGATACCTGTCCGCCTTTCTCCCTTCGGGAAGCGTGGCGCTTTCTC
ATAGCTCACGCTGTAGGTATCTCAGTTCGGTGTAGGTCGTTCGCTCCAAGCTGGGCTGTGTGCACGAACC
CCCCGTTCAGCCCGACCGCTGCGCCTTATCCGGTAACTATCGTCTTGAGTCCAACCCGGTAAGACACGAC
TTATCGCCACTGGCAGCAGCCACTGGTAACAGGATTAGCAGAGCGAGGTATGTAGGCGGTGCTACAGAGT
TCTTGAAGTGGTGGCCTAACTACGGCTACACTAGAAGAACAGTATTTGGTATCTGCGCTCTGCTGAAGCC
AGTTACCTTCGGAAAAAGAGTTGGTAGCTCTTGATCCGGCAAACAAACCACCGCTGGTAGCGGTGGTTTT
TTTGTTTGCAAGCAGCAGATTACGCGCAGAAAAAAAGGATCTCAAGAAGATCCTTTGATCTTTTCTACGG
GGTCTGACGCTCAGTGGAACGAAAACTCACGTTAAGGGATTTTGGTCATGAGATTATCAAAAAGGATCTT
CACCTAGATCCTTTTAAATTAAAAATGAAGTTTTAAATCAATCTAAAGTATATATGAGTAAACTTGGTCT
GACAGTTACCAATGCTTAATCAGTGAGGCACCTATCTCAGCGATCTGTCTATTTCGTTCATCCATAGTTG
CCTGACTCCCCGTCGTGTAGATAACTACGATACGGGAGGGCTTACCATCTGGCCCCAGTGCTGCAATGAT
ACCGCGAGAACCACGCTCACCGGCTCCAGATTTATCAGCAATAAACCAGCCAGCCGGAAGGGCCGAGCGC
AGAAGTGGTCCTGCAACTTTATCCGCCTCCATCCAGTCTATTAATTGTTGCCGGGAAGCTAGAGTAAGTA
GTTCGCCAGTTAATAGTTTGCGCAACGTTGTTGCCATTGCTACAGGCATCGTGGTGTCACGCTCGTCGTT
TGGTATGGCTTCATTCAGCTCCGGTTCCCAACGATCAAGGCGAGTTACATGATCCCCCATGTTGTGCAAA
AAAGCGGTTAGCTCCTTCGGTCCTCCGATCGTTGTCAGAAGTAAGTTGGCCGCAGTGTTATCACTCATGG
TTATGGCAGCACTGCATAATTCTCTTACTGTCATGCCATCCGTAAGATGCTTTTCTGTGACTGGTGAGTA
CTCAACCAAGTCATTCTGAGAATAGTGTATGCGGCGACCGAGTTGCTCTTGCCCGGCGTCAATACGGGAT
AATACCGCGCCACATAGCAGAACTTTAAAAGTGCTCATCATTGGAAAACGTTCTTCGGGGCGAAAACTCT
CAAGGATCTTACCGCTGTTGAGATCCAGTTCGATGTAACCCACTCGTGCACCCAACTGATCTTCAGCATC
TTTTACTTTCACCAGCGTTTCTGGGTGAGCAAAAACAGGAAGGCAAAATGCCGCAAAAAAGGGAATAAGG
GCGACACGGAAATGTTGAATACTCATACTCTTCCTTTTTCAATATTATTGAAGCATTTATCAGGGTTATT
GTCTCATGAGCGGATACATATTTGAATGTAGCTCCGAATTTCTCGAGGGCTTGTCGACGACGGCGGTCTC
CGTCGTCAGGATCATGAATTCGACCCGCCTGCCACCATGACCGAGTACAAGCCCACGGTGCGCCTCGCCA
CCCGCGACGACGTCCCCCGGGCCGTACGCACCCTCGCCGCCGCGTTCGCCGACTACCCCGCCACGCGCCA
CACCGTCGACCCGGACCGCCACATCGAGCGGGTCACCGAGCTGCAAGAACTCTTCCTCACGCGCGTCGGG
CTCGACATCGGCAAGGTGTGGGTCGCGGACGACGGCGCCGCGGTGGCGGTCTGGACCACGCCGGAGAGCG
TCGAAGCGGGGGCGGTGTTCGCCGAGATCGGCCCGCGCATGGCCGAGTTGAGCGGTTCCCGGCTGGCCGC
GCAGCAACAGATGGAAGGCCTCCTGGCGCCGCACCGGCCCAAGGAGCCCGCGTGGTTCCTGGCCACCGTC
GGCGTCTCGCCCGACCACCAGGGCAAGGGTCTGGGCAGCGCCGTCGTGCTCCCCGGAGTGGAGGCGGCCG
AGCGCGCCGGGGTGCCCGCCTTCCTGGAGACATCCGCGCCCCGCAACCTCCCCTTCTACGAGCGGCTCGG
CTTCACCGTCACCGCCGACGTCGAGGTGCCCGAAGGACCGCGCACCTGGTGCATGACCCGCAAGCCCGGT
GCCTGATACGCGTGAATTCACTCCTCAGGTGCAGGCTGCCTATCAGAAGGTGGTGGCTGGTGTGGCCAAT
GCCCTGGCTCACAAATACCACTGAGATCTTTTTCCCTCTGCCAAAAATTATGGGGACATCATGAAGCCCC
TTGAGCATCTGACTTCTGGCTAATAAAGGAAATTTATTTTCATTGCAATAGTGTGTTGGAATTTTTTGTG
TCTCTCACTCGGAAGGACATATGGGAGGGCAAATCATTTAAAACATCAGAATGAGTATTTGGTTTAGAGT
TTGGCAACATATGCCCATATGCTGGCTGCCATGAACAAAGGTTGGCTATAAAGAGGTCATCAGTATATGA
AACAGCCCCCTGCTGTCCATTCCTTATTCCATAGAAAAGCCTTGACTTGAGGTTAGATTTTTTTTATATT
TTGTTTTGTGTTATTTTTTTCTTTAACATCCCTAAAATTTTCCTTACATGTTTTACTAGCCAGATTTTTC
CTCCTCTCCTGACTACTCCCAGTCATAGCTGTCCCTCTTCTCTTATGGAGATCCCTCGACCTGCAGCCCA
AGCTTGAATTCTCTAGAATTACCCTGTTATCCCTATGCTTGGTTTACCGAGCTCTTATTGGTTTTCAAAC
TTCATTGACTGTGCCCAACGCGCCTGGGAGCTCACGGGGACAGCCCCCCCCCAAAGCCCCCAGGGATGTA
ATTACGTCCCTCCCCCGCTAGGGGGCAGCAGCGAGCCGCCCGGGGCTCCGCTCCGGTCCGGCGCTCCCCC
CGCATCCCCGAGCCGGCAGCGTGCGGGGACAGCCCGGGCACGGGGAAGGTGGCACGGGATCGCTTTCCTC
TGAACGCTTCTCGCTGCTCTTTGAGCCTGCAGACACCTGGGGGGATACGGGGAAAAAGCTAGGCTGAAAG
ACCGGTTCTTAGAATGACACGCGCCTGGGAGCTCACGGGGACAGCCCCCCCCCAAAGCCCCCAGGGATGT
AATTACGTCCCTCCCCCGCTAGGGGGCAGCAGCGAGCCGCCCGGGGCTCCGCTCCGGTCCGGCGCTCCCC
CCGCATCCCCGAGCCGGCAGCGTGCGGGGACAGCCCGGGCACGGGGAAGGTGGCACGGGATCGCTTTCCT
CTGAACGCTTCTCGCTGCTCTTTGAGCCTGCAGACACCTGGGGGGATACGGGGAAAAAGCTAACTTCTGA
GACGACAACTTTGTATAGAAAAGTTGGCTCCGAATTCGCCCTTGACAGCAGAGATCCAGTTTGGTTAATT
AATTGGCTCCGGTGCCCGTCAGTGGGCAGAGCGCACATCGCCCACAGTCCCCGAGAAGTTGTGGGGAGGG
GTCGGCAATTGAACCGGTGCCTAGAGAAGGTGGCGCGGGGTAAACTGGGAAAGTGATGTCGTGTACTGGC
TCCGCCTTTTTCCCGAGGGTGGGGGAGAACCGTATATAAGTGCAGTAGTCGCCGTGAACGTTCTTTTTCG
CAACGGGTTTGCCGCCAGAACACAGGTAAGTGCCGTGTGTGGTTCCCGCGGGCCTGGCCTCTTTACGGGT
TATGGCCCTTGCGTGCCTTGAATTACTTCCACCTGGCTGCAGTACGTGATTCTTGATCCCGAGCTTCGGG
TTGGAAGTGGGTGGGAGAGTTCGAGGCCTTGCGCTTAAGGAGCCCCTTCGCCTCGTGCTTGAGTTGAGGC
CTGGCCTGGGCGCTGGGGCCGCCGCGTGCGAATCTGGTGGCACCTTCGCGCCTGTCTCGCTGCTTTCGAT
AAGTCTCTAGCCATTTAAAATTTTTGATGACCTGCTGCGACGCTTTTTTTCTGGCAAGATAGTCTTGTAA
ATGCGGGCCAAGATCTGCACACTGGTATTTCGGTTTTTGGGGCCGCGGGCGGCGACGGGGCCCGTGCGTC
CCAGCGCACATGTTCGGCGAGGCGGGGCCTGCGAGCGCGGCCACCGAGAATCGGACGGGGGTAGTCTCAA
GCTGGCCGGCCTGCTCTGGTGCCTGGCCTCGCGCCGCCGTGTATCGCCCCGCCCTGGGCGGCAAGGCTGG
CCCGGTCGGCACCAGTTGCGTGAGCGGAAAGATGGCCGCTTCCCGGCCCTGCTGCAGGGAGCTCAAAATG
GAGGACGCGGCGCTCGGGAGAGCGGGCGGGTGAGTCACCCACACAAAGGAAAAGGGCCTTTCCGTCCTCA
GCCGTCGCTTCATGTGACTCCACGGAGTACCGGGCGCCGTCCAGGCACCTCGATTAGTTCTCGAGCTTTT
GGAGTACGTCGTCTTTAGGTTGGGGGGAGGGGTTTTATGCGATGGAGTTTCCCCACACTGAGTGGGTGGA
GACTGAAGTTAGGCCAGCTTGGCACTTGATGTAATTCTCCTTGGAATTTGCCCTTTTTGAGTTTGGATCT
TGGTTCATTCTCAAGCCTCAGACAGTGGTTCAAAGTTTTTTTCTTCCATTTCAGGTGTCGTGAGAAGGGC
GAATTCGACCCAAGTTTGTACAAAAAAGCAGGCTGGATCCAGGTGCCACCATGGTGAGCGAGCTGATTAA
GGAGAACATGCACATGAAGCTGTACATGGAGGGCACCGTGAACAACCACCACTTCAAGTGCACATCCGAG
GGCGAAGGCAAGCCCTACGAGGGCACCCAGACCATGAGAATCAAGGCGGTCGAGGGCGGCCCTCTCCCCT
TCGCCTTCGACATCCTGGCTACCAGCTTCATGTACGGCAGCAAAACCTTCATCAACCACACCCAGGGCAT
CCCCGACTTCTTTAAGCAGTCCTTCCCCGAGGGCTTCACATGGGAGAGAGTCACCACATACGAAGATGGG
GGCGTGCTGACCGCTACCCAGGACACCAGCCTCCAGGACGGCTGCCTCATCTACAACGTCAAGATCAGAG
GGGTGAACTTCCCATCCAACGGCCCTGTGATGCAGAAGAAAACACTCGGCTGGGAGGCCTCCACCGAGAC
ACTGTACCCCGCTGACGGCGGCCTGGAAGGCAGAGCCGACATGGCCCTGAAGCTCGTGGGCGGGGGCCAC
CTGATCTGCAACCTTAAGACCACATACAGATCCAAGAAACCCGCTAAGAACCTCAAGATGCCCGGCGTCT
ACTATGTGGACAGGAGACTGGAAAGAATCAAGGAGGCCGACAAAGAGACATACGTCGAGCAGCACGAGGT
GGCTGTGGCCAGATACTGCGACCTCCCTAGCAAACTGGGGCACAAACTTAATTGAGAATTCTACCACCCA
GCTTTCTTGTACAAAGTGGTACGTCTCAAGACCAGAGGTCTCTGCTTATATCGGCTGGTGATTCACAAAG
AAATCCATGGTGATTCACAAAGAAATCCATGGTGATTCACAAAGAAATCCATGGTGATTCACAAAGAAAT
CCACAACCAGAAGAGACCTGTGCTTCACTCCTCAGGTGCAGGCTGCCTATCAGAAGGTGGTGGCTGGTGT
GGCCAATGCCCTGGCTCACAAATACCACTGAGATCTTTTTCCCTCTGCCAAAAATTATGGGGACATCATG
AAGCCCCTTGAGCATCTGACTTCTGGCTAATAAAGGAAATTTATTTTCATTGCAATAGTGTGTTGGAATT
TTTTGTGTCTCTCACTCGGAAGGACATATGGGAGGGCAAATCATTTAAAACATCAGAATGAGTATTTGGT
TTAGAGTTTGGCAACATATGCCCATATGCTGGCTGCCATGAACAAAGGTTGGCTATAAAGAGGTCATCAG
TATATGAAACAGCCCCCTGCTGTCCATTCCTTATTCCATAGAAAAGCCTTGACTTGAGGTTAGATTTTTT
TTATATTTTGTTTTGTGTTATTTTTTTCTTTAACATCCCTAAAATTTTCCTTACATGTTTTACTAGCCAG
ATTTTTCCTCCTCTCCTGACTACTCCCAGTCATAGCTGTCCCTCTTCTCTTATGGAGATCCCGAGCGGTG
CGTTTTTATGCTTGTAGTATTGTATAATGTTTTTAAGATCCAAGCTTCTGACCTCTTCTCTTCCTCCCAC
AGGGCCTCGAGACAATTGCATCGATGGTACCAGTGAAAGTCTGCAATGAATTCGAGTTGGCGCGCCTGTC
ATTCTAAATCTCTCTTTCAGCCTAAAGCTTTTTCCCCGTATCCCCCCAGGTGTCTGCAGGCTCAAAGAGC
AGCGAGAAGCGTTCAGAGGAAAGCGATCCCGTGCCACCTTCCCCGTGCCCGGGCTGTCCCCGCACGCTGC
CGGCTCGGGGATGCGGGGGGAGCGCCGGACCGGAGCGGAGCCCCGGGCGGCTCGCTGCTGCCCCCTAGCG
GGGGAGGGACGTAATTACATCCCTGGGGGCTTTGGGAGGGGGCTGTCCCCGTGAGCTCCCAGGCGCGCCT
GTCATTCTAAATCTCTCTTTCAGCCTAAAGCTTTTTCCCCGTATCCCCCCAGGTGTCTGCAGGCTCAAAG
AGCAGCGAGAAGCGTTCAGAGGAAAGCGATCCCGTGCCACCTTCCCCGTGCCCGGGCTGTCCCCGCACGC
TGCCGGCTCGGGGATGCGGGGGGAGCGCCGGACCGGAGCGGAGCCCCGGGCGGCTCGCTGCTGCCCCCTA
GCGGGGGAGGGACGTAATTACATCCCTGGGGGCTTTGGGGGGGGGCTGTCCCCGTGAGCTCCCAGGCGCG
CCAACTCGGTACCGTATCGATGTCGACGTTAACGCTAGTGATATCAACTTTGTATAGAAAAGTTGGCTCC
GAATTCGCCCTTGACAGCAGAGATCCAGTTTGGTTAATTAATTGGCTCCGGTGCCCGTCAGTGGGCAGAG
CGCACATCGCCCACAGTCCCCGAGAAGTTGTGGGGAGGGGTCGGCAATTGAACCGGTGCCTAGAGAAGGT
GGCGCGGGGTAAACTGGGAAAGTGATGTCGTGTACTGGCTCCGCCTTTTTCCCGAGGGTGGGGGAGAACC
GTATATAAGTGCAGTAGTCGCCGTGAACGTTCTTTTTCGCAACGGGTTTGCCGCCAGAACACAGGTAAGT
GCCGTGTGTGGTTCCCGCGGGCCTGGCCTCTTTACGGGTTATGGCCCTTGCGTGCCTTGAATTACTTCCA
CCTGGCTGCAGTACGTGATTCTTGATCCCGAGCTTCGGGTTGGAAGTGGGTGGGAGAGTTCGAGGCCTTG
CGCTTAAGGAGCCCCTTCGCCTCGTGCTTGAGTTGAGGCCTGGCCTGGGCGCTGGGGCCGCCGCGTGCGA
ATCTGGTGGCACCTTCGCGCCTGTCTCGCTGCTTTCGATAAGTCTCTAGCCATTTAAAATTTTTGATGAC
CTGCTGCGACGCTTTTTTTCTGGCAAGATAGTCTTGTAAATGCGGGCCAAGATCTGCACACTGGTATTTC
GGTTTTTGGGGCCGCGGGCGGCGACGGGGCCCGTGCGTCCCAGCGCACATGTTCGGCGAGGCGGGGCCTG
CGAGCGCGGCCACCGAGAATCGGACGGGGGTAGTCTCAAGCTGGCCGGCCTGCTCTGGTGCCTGGCCTCG
CGCCGCCGTGTATCGCCCCGCCCTGGGCGGCAAGGCTGGCCCGGTCGGCACCAGTTGCGTGAGCGGAAAG
ATGGCCGCTTCCCGGCCCTGCTGCAGGGAGCTCAAAATGGAGGACGCGGCGCTCGGGAGAGCGGGCGGGT
GAGTCACCCACACAAAGGAAAAGGGCCTTTCCGTCCTCAGCCGTCGCTTCATGTGACTCCACGGAGTACC
GGGCGCCGTCCAGGCACCTCGATTAGTTCTCGAGCTTTTGGAGTACGTCGTCTTTAGGTTGGGGGGAGGG
GTTTTATGCGATGGAGTTTCCCCACACTGAGTGGGTGGAGACTGAAGTTAGGCCAGCTTGGCACTTGATG
TAATTCTCCTTGGAATTTGCCCTTTTTGAGTTTGGATCTTGGTTCATTCTCAAGCCTCAGACAGTGGTTC
AAAGTTTTTTTCTTCCATTTCAGGTGTCGTGAGAAGGGCGAATTCGACCCAAGTTTGTACAAAAAAGCAG
GCTCGCCACCATGGTGAGCAAGGGCGAGGAGCTGTTCACCGGGGTGGTGCCCATCCTGGTCGAGCTGGAC
GGCGACGTAAACGGCCACAAGTTCAGCGTGAGGGGCGAGGGCGAGGGCGATGCCACCAACGGCAAGCTGA
CCCTGAAGTTCATCTGCACCACCGGCAAGCTGCCCGTGCCCTGGCCCACCCTCGTGACCACCCTGAGCCA
CGGCGTGCAGTGCTTCGCCCGCTACCCCGACCACATGAAGCAGCACGACTTCTTCAAGTCCGCCATGCCC
GAAGGCTACGTCCAGGAGCGCACCATCTTCTTCAAGGACGACGGCACCTACAAGACCCGCGCCGAGGTGA
AGTTCGAGGGCGACACCCTAGTGAACCGCATCGAGCTGAAGGGCGTCGACTTCAAGGAGGACGGCAACAT
CCTGGGGCACAAGCTGGAGTACAACTTCAACAGCCACAACATCTATATCATGGCCGTCAAGCAGAAGAAC
GGCATCAAGGTGAACTTCAAGATCCGCCACAACGTGGAGGACGGCAGCGTGCAGCTCGCCGACCACTACC
AGCAGAACACCCCCATCGGCGACGGCCCCGTGCTGCTGCCCGACAGCCACTACCTGAGCACCCAGTCCGT
GCTGAGCAAAGACCCCAACGAGAAGCGCGATCACATGGTCCTGCTGGAGTTCCGCACCGCCGCCGGGATC
ACTCTCGGCATGGACGAGCTGTACAAGTAATACCACCCAGCTTTCTTGTACAAAGTGGTACGCGTGAATT
CACTCCTCAGGTGCAGGCTGCCTATCAGAAGGTGGTGGCTGGTGTGGCCAATGCCCTGGCTCACAAATAC
CACTGAGATCTTTTTCCCTCTGCCAAAAATTATGGGGACATCATGAAGCCCCTTGAGCATCTGACTTCTG
GCTAATAAAGGAAATTTATTTTCATTGCAATAGTGTGTTGGAATTTTTTGTGTCTCTCACTCGGAAGGAC
ATATGGGAGGGCAAATCATTTAAAACATCAGAATGAGTATTTGGTTTAGAGTTTGGCAACATATGCCCAT
ATGCTGGCTGCCATGAACAAAGGTTGGCTATAAAGAGGTCATCAGTATATGAAACAGCCCCCTGCTGTCC
ATTCCTTATTCCATAGAAAAGCCTTGACTTGAGGTTAGATTTTTTTTATATTTTGTTTTGTGTTATTTTT
TTCTTTAACATCCCTAAAATTTTCCTTACATGTTTTACTAGCCAGATTTTTCCTCCTCTCCTGACTACTC
CCAGTCATAGCTGTCCCTCTTCTCTTATGGAGATCCCTCGACCTGCAGCCCAAGCTTGGCGTAATCATGG
TCATAGCTGTTTCCTGTGTGAAATTGTTATCCGCTCACAATTCCACACAACATACGAGCCGGAAGCATAA
AGTGTAAAGCCTGGGGTGCCTAATGAGTGAGCTAACTCACATTAATTGCGTTGCGCTCACTGCCCGCTTT
CCAGTCGGGAAACCTGTCGTGCCAGCGGATCGACAGTACTAAGCTTGGTCTAATACCCAATCTCTCGTCT
TATCCAGATGTTTTATACGCCTCTGGCCCGTGTCTCAAAATCTCTGATGTTACATTGCACAAGATAAAAT
AATATCATCATGAACAATAAAACTGTCTGCTTACATAAACAGTAATACAAGGGGTGTTATGAGCCATATT
CAACGGGAAACGTCGAGGCCGCGATTAAATTCCAACATGGATGCTGATTTATATGGGTATAAATGGGCTC
GCGATAATGTCGGGCAATCAGGTGCGACAATCTATCGCTTGTATGGGAAGCCCGATGCGCCAGAGTTGTT
TCTGAAACATGGCAAAGGTAGCGTTGCCAATGATGTTACAGATGAGATGGTCAGACTAAACTGGCTGACG
GAATTTATGCCTCTTCCGACCATCAAGCATTTTATCCGTACTCCTGATGATGCATGGTTACTCACCACTG
CGATCCCCGGAAAAACAGCATTCCAGGTATTAGAAGAATATCCTGATTCAGGTGAAAATATTGTTGATGC
GCTGGCAGTGTTCCTGCGCCGGTTGCATTCGATTCCTGTTTGTAATTGTCCTTTTAACAGCGATCGCGTA
TTTCGTCTCGCTCAGGCGCAATCACGAATGAATAACGGTTTGGTTGATGCGAGTGATTTTGATGACGAGC
GTAATGGCTGGCCTGTTGAACAAGTCTGGAAAGAAATGCATAAACTTTTGCCATTCTCACCGGATTCAGT
CGTCACTCATGGTGATTTCTCACTTGATAACCTTATTTTTGACGAGGGGAAATTAATAGGTTGTATTGAT
GTTGGACGAGTCGGAATCGCAGACCGATACCAGGATCTTGCCATCCTATGGAACTGCCTCGGTGAGTTTT
CTCCTTCATTACAGAAACGGCTTTTTCAAAAATATGGTATTGATAATCCTGATATGAATAAATTGCAGTT
TCATTTGATGCTCGATGAGTTTTTCTAATCAGAATTGGTTAATTGGTTGTAACACTGGCAGAGCATTACG
CTGACTTGACGGGACGGCGCAAGCTCATGACCAAAATCCCTTAACGTGAGTTACGCGTCGTTCCACTGAG
CGTCAGAGGTATCACTAGTATTACAGAGGTAAGTTATAACAGTCGCCTAACCC
Features (pLannotate 1.2.2; 28 found; start..end, strand, type, name):
     87..675     -  rep_origin     ori: high-copy-number ColE1/pMB1/pBR322/pUC origin of replication
    846..1706    -  CDS            AmpR: β-lactamase; bla; confers resistance to ampicillin, carbenicillin, and related antibiotics
   1707..1778    -  promoter       AmpR promoter: bla
   1857..2456    +  CDS            PuroR: puromycin N-acetyltransferase; pac from Streptomyces alboniger; confers resistance to puromycin
   2461..2541    +  CDS            HBB (fragment): HBB_PONPY - Experimental evidence at transcript level: Swiss-Prot protein existence level 2. Involved in oxygen transport from the lung to the various peripheral tissues. From Pongo pygmaeus (Bornean orangutan).
   2612..2667    +  polyA_signal   β-globin poly(A) signal: rabbit β-globin polyadenylation signal (Gil and Proudfoot, 1987)
   3646..3666    +  protein_bind   attB4: mutant version of attB; core recombination site for the Gateway® BP reaction BP Clonase™
   3734..3945    +  promoter       EF-1α core promoter: core promoter for human elongation factor EF-1α
   3946..4884    +  intron         EF-1α intron A: intron upstream of the start codon of human EF-1α
   4911..4931    +  protein_bind   attB1: mutant version of attB; core recombination site for the Gateway® BP reaction BP Clonase™
   4951..5646    +  CDS            mKate2: mKate2 is a basic (constitutively fluorescent) red fluorescent protein published in 2009, derived from Entacmaea quadricolor. It is reported to be a rapidly-maturing monomer with moderate acid sensitivity.
   5666..5690    -  protein_bind   attB2: mutant version of attB; recombination site for the Gateway® BP reaction BP Clonase™
   5834..5908    +  CDS            HBB (fragment): HBB_PONPY - Experimental evidence at transcript level: Swiss-Prot protein existence level 2. Involved in oxygen transport from the lung to the various peripheral tissues. From Pongo pygmaeus (Bornean orangutan).
   5979..6034    +  polyA_signal   β-globin poly(A) signal: rabbit β-globin polyadenylation signal (Gil and Proudfoot, 1987)
   6418..6443    +  misc_feature   SA: splice acceptor site
   7115..7135    +  protein_bind   attB4: mutant version of attB; core recombination site for the Gateway® BP reaction BP Clonase™
   7203..7414    +  promoter       EF-1α core promoter: core promoter for human elongation factor EF-1α
   7415..8353    +  intron         EF-1α intron A: intron upstream of the start codon of human EF-1α
   8380..8400    +  protein_bind   attB1: mutant version of attB; core recombination site for the Gateway® BP reaction BP Clonase™
   8411..9127    +  CDS            EBFP2: EBFP2 is a basic (constitutively fluorescent) blue fluorescent protein published in 2007, derived from Aequorea victoria. It is reported to be a rapidly-maturing monomer with moderate acid sensitivity.
   9135..9159    -  protein_bind   attB2: mutant version of attB; recombination site for the Gateway® BP reaction BP Clonase™
   9163..9243    +  CDS            HBB (fragment): HBB_PONPY - Experimental evidence at transcript level: Swiss-Prot protein existence level 2. Involved in oxygen transport from the lung to the various peripheral tissues. From Pongo pygmaeus (Bornean orangutan).
   9314..9369    +  polyA_signal   β-globin poly(A) signal: rabbit β-globin polyadenylation signal (Gil and Proudfoot, 1987)
   9752..9774    -  protein_bind   lac operator (fragment): The lac repressor binds to the lac operator to inhibit transcription in E. coli. This inhibition can be relieved by adding lactose or isopropyl-β-D-thiogalactopyranoside (IPTG). lac repressor encoded by lacI
   9778..9808    -  promoter       lac promoter: promoter for the E. coli lac operon
   9823..9844    -  protein_bind   CAP binding site: CAP binding activates transcription in the presence of cAMP. E. coli catabolite activator protein
   9857..9896    -  CDS            lacI (fragment): lac repressor; lacI; The lac repressor binds to the lac operator to inhibit transcription in E. coli. This inhibition can be relieved by adding lactose or isopropyl-β-D-thiogalactopyranoside (IPTG).
  10069..10878   +  CDS            KanR: aminoglycoside phosphotransferase; aph(3')-Ia; confers resistance to kanamycin in bacteria or G418 (Geneticin®) in eukaryotes
