[The description below was written by a language model from this plasmid's Addgene catalogue record and pLannotate feature annotations shown in this document.]
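Description:
LSB-hsa-miR-876-5p is an 11 kb mammalian expression plasmid built on the Low Sensor Backbone (LSB), a synthetic-biology vector designed to report microRNA activity by ratiometric fluorescence. It replicates in E. coli from a high-copy ColE1/pUC-type origin and carries both β-lactamase (ampicillin) and aph(3')-Ia (kanamycin) markers, with both antibiotics listed for selection. A puromycin N-acetyltransferase coding sequence followed by a rabbit β-globin poly(A) signal is also present for selection in mammalian cells. No dedicated mammalian promoter is annotated directly upstream of it in the feature table.

The payload consists of two parallel transcription units in the same orientation. Each uses the human EF-1α core promoter with its intron A and ends in a β-globin 3' region and poly(A) signal. Gateway attB4, attB1 and attB2 scars flank the promoter and coding segments, reflecting modular assembly. The first unit expresses the red fluorescent protein mKate2, whose 3' UTR carries the target site for human miR-876-5p. This site is not annotated in the feature table but would lie in the gap between the mKate2 cassette and its β-globin sequences. The second unit expresses the blue protein EBFP2 without a target site, and it serves as an internal reference for plasmid dosage and expression. When miR-876-5p is active in transfected cells it represses mKate2, so the drop in mKate2 signal relative to EBFP2 gives a measure of miRNA activity.

The depositors warn that the repeated poly(A) elements make the plasmid inherently unstable. They also note that the physical plasmid differs slightly from the deposited sequence, including short insertions flanking the puromycin gene that do not impair puromycin selection.
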