Addgene plasmid #103743: LSB-hsa-miR-876-5p
Purpose: Used to sense miRNA activity using fluorescence based tools. hsa-miR-876-5p target in 3' UTR of of mKate. miRNA activity can be measured by the repression of mKate2 relative to EBFP2 fluorescent proteins . Plasmid is inherently unstable; please see Depositor Comments
Depositing lab: Ron Weiss. Depositing organization: Massachusetts Institute of Technology. Publication: A mixed antagonistic/synergistic miRNA repression model enables accurate predictions of multi-input miRNA sensor activity. Gam JJ, Babb J, Weiss R. Nat Commun. 2018 Jun 22;9(1):2430. doi: 10.1038/s41467-018-04575-0. PubMed 29934631.
Backbone
  Vector backbone: Low Sensor Backbone (LSB)
  Vector type: Mammalian Expression, Synthetic Biology
Growth in bacteria
  Bacterial resistance: Ampicillin and Kanamycin, 100 & 50 μg/mL
  Growth temperature: 30°C
  Growth strain: NEB Stable
  Copy number: High Copy
Gene/Insert
  Gene/Insert name: hsa-miR-876-5p target
  Species: H. sapiens (human)
  Entrez Gene: MIR876 (a.k.a. MIRN876, hsa-mir-876)
  Promoter: EF-1a
  Cloning method: Gibson Cloning
Terms and licenses: Academic/Nonprofit Terms; Industry Terms: Not Available to Industry
Depositor comments: Please note that this plasmid is inherently unstable due to a repeating poly A element. We recommend performing a diagnostic digest on multiple colonies upon receipt. The depositors would like to note the presence of several discrepancies between the depositor sequence and physical plasmid sequence. In particular, the sequences upstream and downstream of the puromycin coding region have 10 bp insertions which do not affect the ability to perform puromycin selection. The sequences for those regions within the physical plasmids are as follows: Upstream of Puro: GAATTCGACCGCCTGTCTCAAGGTGCCACC; Downstream of Puro: GCTTTGAGACTACGCGTGAATTCACTCCTC. Please contact if you are interested in this plasmid prior to placing an order.
How to cite: LSB-hsa-miR-876-5p was a gift from Ron Weiss (Addgene plasmid # 103743 ; http://n2t.net/addgene:103743 ; RRID:Addgene_103743)
