>Addgene plasmid #103743 | LSB-hsa-miR-876-5p | depositor partial sequence | sequence record 196535 | hsa-miR-876-5p target
TGGTGATTCACAAAGAAATCCA
